Addgene plasmid #25502: AD-003
Purpose: Bacterial expression for structure determination; may not be full ORF
Depositing lab: Cheryl Arrowsmith. Depositing organization: University of Toronto.
Backbone
  Vector backbone: pET28a-LIC
  Backbone manufacturer: SGC (Addgene plasmid # 26094)
  Backbone size w/o insert (bp): 7328
  Vector type: Bacterial Expression
Growth in bacteria
  Bacterial resistance: Kanamycin, 50 μg/mL
  Growth temperature: 37°C
  Growth strain: DH5alpha
  Copy number: Low Copy
Gene/Insert
  Gene/Insert name: AD-003 (alt name: PDB IDs: 2EX4, 5E1B, 5E1D, 5E1M, 5E1O, 5E2A, 5E2B)
  Species: H. sapiens (human)
  Insert size (bp): 666
  Entrez Gene: NTMT1 (a.k.a. AD-003, C9orf32, HOMT1A, METTL11A, NRMT, NTM1A)
  Promoter: T7
  Tag / fusion protein: 6x His (N terminal on backbone); TEV cleavage site (N terminal on backbone)
  Cloning method: Ligation Independent Cloning
  Sequencing primers: 5′ T7; 3′ T7-term
Terms and licenses: Academic/Nonprofit Terms; Industry Terms: Not Available to Industry
Depositor comments: For more information, please see: http://www.thesgc.org/structures/2EX4/ http://www.thesgc.org/structures/5E1B http://www.thesgc.org/structures/5E1D http://www.thesgc.org/structures/5E1M http://www.thesgc.org/structures/5E1O http://www.thesgc.org/structures/5E2A http://www.thesgc.org/structures/5E2B
How to cite: AD-003 was a gift from Cheryl Arrowsmith (Addgene plasmid # 25502 ; http://n2t.net/addgene:25502 ; RRID:Addgene_25502)
