[The description below was written by a language model from this plasmid's Addgene catalogue record.]
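Description:
AD-003 is a bacterial expression plasmid built on the pET28a-LIC backbone, a ligation-independent-cloning derivative of the pET28a vector used for structural genomics work. It is propagated in E. coli under kanamycin selection and is recorded as low copy. No feature table accompanies the record, so details such as the origin of replication and other backbone elements are not explicitly stated. The backbone is listed at 7328 bp without insert.

The payload is a 666 bp human coding fragment of NTMT1, the gene also known as AD-003, C9orf32, METTL11A or NRMT, which encodes an N-terminal protein methyltransferase. The insert was introduced by ligation-independent cloning and is placed under the T7 promoter, so expression depends on a host strain that supplies T7 RNA polymerase. The sequencing primer sites indicate that the insert sits between the T7 promoter and the T7 terminator. The backbone contributes an N-terminal 6x His tag followed by a TEV protease cleavage site. This arrangement allows the recombinant protein to be captured by immobilised metal affinity chromatography and the tag to be removed afterwards by TEV digestion.

The stated purpose is production of protein in bacteria for structure determination, and the record cautions that the insert may not represent the full open reading frame, as is common for constructs trimmed to crystallisable domains. The entry links this construct to several deposited crystal structures of the protein, consistent with its use as a source of purified NTMT1 for crystallography and related biochemical studies.
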