>Addgene plasmid #25502 | AD-003 | depositor partial sequence | sequence record 11906 | Author sequence
ACGAGCGAGGTGATAGAAGACGAGAAGCAATTCTATTCCAAGGCCAAGACCTACTGGAAACAAATCCCAC
CCACGGTGGACGGCATGCTTGGGGGGTATGGCCACATCTCCAGCATCGACATCAACAGCTCCCGGAAGTT
TCTGCAGAGGTTTTTGAGGGAAGGCCCGAACAAGACAGGAACGTCCTGTGCCCTGGACTGTGGAGCTGGC
ATTGGGAGGATCACCAAGCGGCTGCTCCTGCCGCTGTTCAGAGAGGTGGATATGGTCGACATAACGGAGG
ACTTCCTGGTTCAAGCCAAGACCTACCTGGGGGAGGAGGGCAAGAGGGTGAGGAACTACTTCTGTTGTGG
GCTCCAGGACTTCACCCCGGAGCCGGACTCTTACGACGTGATCTGGATCCAGTGGGTGATAGGCCACCTC
ACCGATCAGCACCTGGCCGAGTTCCTGCGGCGCTGCAAGGGCAGCCTCCGCCCCAACGGCATCATCGTCA
TCAAAGACAACATGGCCCAGGAGGGCGTGATTCTGGACGACGTGGACAGCAGCGTGTGCCGGGACCTTGA
CGTGGTCCGCAGGATCATCTGCAGTGCAGGCCTCAGCCTCCTGGCCGAGGAGAGGCAGGAGAACCTCCCC
GATGAGATCTACCATGTCTATAGCTTTGCCCTGAGA
