>Addgene plasmid #25502 | AD-003 | addgene partial sequence | sequence record 31483 | 25502 with T7
CCCTCTGAATATTTTGTTTACTTTAAGAAGGAGATATACCATGGGCAGCAGCCATCATCATCATCATCAC
AGCAGCGGCCTGGTTCCGCGTGGTAGTACGAGCGAGGTGATAGAAGACGAGAAGCAATTCTATTCCAAGG
CCAAGACCTACTGGAAACAAATCCCACCCACGGTGGACGGCATGCTTGGGGGGTATGGCCACATCTCCAG
CATCGACATCAACAGCTCCCGGAAGTTTCTGCAGAGGTTTTTGAGGGAAGGCCCGAACAAGACAGGAACG
TCCTGTGCCCTGGACTGTGGAGCTGGCATTGGGAGGATCACCAAGCGGCTGCTCCTGCCGCTGTTCAGAG
AGGTGGATATGGTCGACATAACGGAGGACTTCCTGGTTCAAGCCAAGACCTACCTGGGGGAGGAGGGCAA
GAGGGTGAGGAACTACTTCTGTTGTGGGCTCCAGGACTTCACCCCGGAGCCGGACTCTTACGACGTGATC
TGGATCCAGTGGGTGATAGGCCACCTCACCGATCAGCACCTGGCCGAGTTCCTGCGGCGCTGCAAGGGCA
GCCTCCGCCCCAACGGCATCATCGTCATCAAAGACAACATGGCCCAGGAGGGCGTGATTCTGGACGACGT
GGACAGCAGCGTGTGCCGGGACCTTGACGTGGTCCGCAGGATCATCTGCAGTGCAGGCCTCAGCCTCCTG
GCCGAGGAGAGGCAGGAGAACCTCCCCGATGAGATCTACCATGTCTATAGCTTTGCCCTGAGATGATGAC
GAAGCTTGCGGCCGCACTCGAGCACCACCACCACCACCACTGAGATCCGGCTGCTAACAAAGCCCGAAAG
GAAGCTGAGTTGGCTGCTGCCACCGCTGAGCAATAACTAGCATA
